Addgene plasmid #43478: III-AAAT
Depositing lab: Chad Cowan & Kiran Musunuru. Depositing organization: Harvard University. Publication: A TALEN Genome-Editing System for Generating Human Stem Cell-Based Disease Models. Ding Q, Lee YK, Schaefer EA, Peters DT, Veres A, Kim K, Kuperwasser N, Motola DL, Meissner TB, Hendriks WT, Trevisan M, Gupta RM, Moisan A, Banks E, Friesen M, Schinzel RT, Xia F, Tang A, Xia Y, Figueroa E, Wann A, Ahfeldt T, Daheron L, Zhang F, Rubin LL, Peng LF, Chung RT, Musunuru K, Cowan CA. Cell Stem Cell. 2012 Dec 12. pii: S1934-5909(12)00645-5. doi: 10.1016/j.stem.2012.11.011. PubMed 23246482.
Backbone
  Vector backbone: pCRII-TOPO
  Backbone manufacturer: Invitrogen
  Backbone size w/o insert (bp): 3973
  Vector type: Bacterial Cloning
Growth in bacteria
  Bacterial resistance: Ampicillin and Kanamycin, 100 & 50 μg/mL
  Growth temperature: 37°C
  Growth strain: Top10
  Copy number: High Copy
Gene/Insert
  Gene/Insert name: III-AAAT
  Species: Synthetic
  Insert size (bp): 426
  Cloning method: TOPO Cloning
  Sequencing primers: 5′ T7; 3′ M13-rev
Terms and licenses: Academic/Nonprofit Terms; Industry Terms: Not Available to Industry
How to cite: III-AAAT was a gift from Chad Cowan & Kiran Musunuru (Addgene plasmid # 43478 ; http://n2t.net/addgene:43478 ; RRID:Addgene_43478)
