[The description below was written by a language model from this plasmid's Addgene catalogue record.]
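Description:
III-AAAT is a bacterial cloning plasmid built on the commercial pCRII-TOPO backbone (about 4 kb without insert), carrying a 426 bp synthetic insert introduced by TOPO cloning. It is a high-copy plasmid propagated in E. coli and selectable with both ampicillin and kanamycin, consistent with the dual resistance markers of the pCRII-TOPO vector. The insert sits in the TOPO cloning site, where it can be sequenced from the flanking T7 and M13 reverse primer sites. No feature table is provided, so the positions of the origin, resistance genes and other backbone elements are not documented beyond what the catalogue fields imply.

The plasmid comes from a TALEN genome-editing system developed for generating human stem cell-based disease models. The record does not describe the insert's contents explicitly. However, its name, size and origin suggest that it is a pre-assembled module of four TAL effector repeats: a 426 bp insert fits roughly four repeats of about 34 amino acids each, "AAAT" would denote the four target nucleotides recognised by the repeats, and "III" would mark the module's position in an ordered assembly scheme. This interpretation is inferred rather than stated in the record. On that reading, the plasmid has no expression function of its own and serves as a library component, a storage and amplification vector from which the multimer fragment is taken and joined with other position-specific modules to build a full-length TALE DNA-binding array in a separate nuclease expression vector. The record states no promoter, tag or reporter associated with the insert.
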