>Addgene plasmid #43478 | III-AAAT | depositor partial sequence | sequence record 58743 | III-AAAT sequence 426 bps
CGTCTCGGCTCACCCCAGAGCAGGTCGTGGCAATCGCCTCCAACATTGGCGGGAAACAGGCACTCGAGAC
TGTCCAGCGCCTGCTTCCCGTGCTGTGCCAAGCGCACGGACTCACCCCAGAGCAGGTCGTGGCAATCGCC
TCCAACATTGGCGGGAAACAGGCACTCGAGACTGTCCAGCGCCTGCTTCCCGTGCTGTGCCAAGCGCACG
GCCTCACCCCAGAGCAGGTCGTGGCAATCGCCTCCAACATTGGCGGGAAACAGGCACTCGAGACTGTCCA
GCGCCTGCTTCCCGTGCTGTGCCAAGCGCACGGATTAACCCCAGAGCAGGTCGTGGCCATTGCCTCGAAT
GGAGGGGGCAAACAGGCGTTGGAAACCGTACAACGATTGCTGCCGGTGCTGTGCCAAGCGCACGGACTCA
GAGACG
