>Addgene plasmid #43478 | III-AAAT | addgene partial sequence | sequence record 61532 | M13-F20 5'-TGTAAAACGACGGCCAGT-3'
ATATTGGGCGAATTGGGCCCTCTGATGCATGCTCGAGCGGCCGCCAGTGTGATGGATATCTGCAGAATTC
GCCCTTGATGCCGTCCTAGCGCGTCTCGGCTCACCCCAGAGCAGGTCGTGGCAATCGCCTCCAACATTGG
CGGGAAACAGGCACTCGAGACTGTCCAGCGCCTGCTTCCCGTGCTGTGCCAAGCGCACGGACTCACCCCA
GAGCAGGTCGTGGCAATCGCCTCCAACATTGGCGGGAAACAGGCACTCGAGACTGTCCAGCGCCTGCTTC
CCGTGCTGTGCCAAGCGCACGGCCTCACCCCAGAGCAGGTCGTGGCAATCGCCTCCAACATTGGCGGGAA
ACAGGCACTCGAGACTGTCCAGCGCCTGCTTCCCGTGCTGTGCCAAGCGCACGGATTAACCCCAGAGCAG
GTCGTGGCCATTGCCTCGAATGGAGGGGGCAAACAGGCGTTGGAAACCGTACAACGATTGCTGCCGGTGC
TGTGCCAAGCGCACGGACTCAGAGACGTGGGCACAGGAAAGATACTTAAGGGCGAATTCCAGCACACTGG
CGGCCGTTACTAGTGGATCCGAGCTCGGTACCAAGCTTGATGCATAGCTTGAGTATTCTATAGTGTCACC
TAAATAGCTTGGCGTAATCATGGTCATAGCTGTTTCCTGTGTGAAATTGTTATCCGCTCACAATTCCACA
CAACATACGAGCCGGAAGCATAAAGTGTAAAGCCTGGGGTGCCTAATGAGTGAGCTAACTCACATTAATT
GCGTTGCGCTCACTGCCCGCTTTCCAGTCGGGAAACCTGTCGTGCCAGCTGCATTAATGAATCGGCCAAC
GCGCGGGGAGAGGCGGTTTGCGTATTGGGCGCTCTTCCGCTTCCTCGCTCACTGACTCGCTGCGCTCGGT
CGTTCGGCTGCGGCGAGCGGTATCAGCTCACTCAAAGGCGGTAATACGGTTATCCACAGAATCAGGGGAT
AACCAGAA
